Addgene plasmid #185686: pPW3781 : CMVd3-ERmembrane-GST-HaloTag-KKMP
Purpose: Low-level transient expression of a HaloTag protein targeted to the ER membrane, fused with a GST for constitutive dimerization.
Depositing lab: Peter Walter. Depositing organization: University of California, San Francisco (UCSF). Publication: Endoplasmic reticulum stress activates human IRE1alpha through reversible assembly of inactive dimers into small oligomers. Belyy V, Zuazo-Gaztelu I, Alamban A, Ashkenazi A, Walter P. Elife. 2022 Jun 22;11:e74342. doi: 10.7554/eLife.74342. PubMed 35730415.
Backbone
  Vector backbone: pCMVd3
  Vector type: Mammalian Expression
Growth in bacteria
  Bacterial resistance: Kanamycin, 50 μg/mL
  Growth temperature: 37°C
  Growth strain: DH5alpha
  Copy number: High Copy
Gene/Insert
  Gene/Insert name: ERmembrane-GST-HaloTag-KKMP
  Species: Synthetic
  Cloning method: Gibson Cloning
Terms and licenses: Academic/Nonprofit Terms; Industry Terms: Not Available to Industry
How to cite: pPW3781 : CMVd3-ERmembrane-GST-HaloTag-KKMP was a gift from Peter Walter (Addgene plasmid # 185686 ; http://n2t.net/addgene:185686 ; RRID:Addgene_185686)
