[The description below was written by a language model from this plasmid's Addgene catalogue record and pLannotate feature annotations shown in this document.]
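Description:
pPW3781 (CMVd3-ERmembrane-GST-HaloTag-KKMP) is a 5.2 kb mammalian expression plasmid built on the pCMVd3 backbone and intended for low-level transient expression in cultured cells. It replicates in E. coli from a high-copy ColE1/pUC-type origin and also carries an f1 phage origin. Selection relies on a single Tn5 NeoR/KanR (aminoglycoside phosphotransferase) gene placed behind tandem bacterial (bla) and SV40 early promoters and followed by an HSV TK polyadenylation signal. This arrangement gives kanamycin resistance in bacteria and could in principle support G418 selection in mammalian cells. Short annotated fragments of an RSF origin, the ble gene, SV40 large T antigen and a bGH poly(A) signal look like backbone remnants or partial matches rather than functional parts.

The payload is a synthetic fusion protein driven by the CMVd3 promoter, a heavily truncated CMV immediate-early promoter retaining only a small piece of the enhancer, which gives strongly reduced expression compared with full-length CMV. The open reading frame begins with a short fragment of human ERN1 (IRE1), which presumably corresponds to the "ERmembrane" targeting portion named in the insert, although the record does not specify which residues or domains it covers. This is followed by Schistosoma japonicum glutathione S-transferase and then HaloTag, a modified dehalogenase that covalently binds chloroalkane ligands such as fluorescent dyes. The name indicates a C-terminal KKMP motif, a dilysine-type ER retention signal, which is not separately annotated. An SV40 poly(A) signal terminates the transcript. According to the depositor, GST serves to dimerize the protein constitutively, giving an ER membrane-localized, labelable dimer. The associated work examines the oligomeric state of IRE1α, so a defined-stoichiometry reference role is plausible, though the record does not state it.
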