Features (pLannotate 1.2.2; 16 found; start..end, strand, type, name):
      1..30      +  rep_origin     RSF ori (fragment): Plasmids containing the RSF 1030 origin of replication can be propagated in E. coli cells that contain additional plasmids with compatible origins.
     38..97      +  enhancer       CMV enhancer (fragment): human cytomegalovirus immediate early enhancer
     98..142     +  promoter       CMVd3 promoter: truncated human cytomegalovirus (CMV) immediate early promoter that yields strongly reduced expression relative to the full-length promoter
    187..366     +  CDS            ERN1 (fragment): ERN1_HUMAN - Also known as IRE1 From Homo sapiens (Human).
    373..1026    +  CDS            GST26_SCHJA: Experimental evidence at protein level: Swiss-Prot protein existence level 1. GST isoenzymes appear to play a central role in the parasite detoxification system. Other functions are also suspected including a role in increasing the solubility of haematin in the parasite gut. From Schistosoma japonicum (Blood fluke).
   1033..1923    +  CDS            HaloTag®: modified bacterial dehalogenase that forms covalent bonds with chloroalkane derivatives
   1960..2044    +  CDS            large T antigen (fragment): large T antigen from SV40 (simian virus 40)
   2067..2188    +  polyA_signal   SV40 poly(A) signal: SV40 polyadenylation signal
   2222..2650    -  rep_origin     f1 ori (sequence partly withheld): f1 bacteriophage origin of replication; arrow indicates direction of (+) strand synthesis
   2677..2781    +  promoter       AmpR promoter: bla
   2850..3060    +  promoter       SV40 promoter: SV40 early promoter
   3103..3897    +  CDS            NeoR/KanR: aminoglycoside phosphotransferase from Tn5; aph(3')-II (or nptII); confers resistance to neomycin, kanamycin, and G418 (Geneticin®)
   3918..4070    +  CDS            ble (fragment): BLE_KLEPN - Experimental evidence at protein level: Swiss-Prot protein existence level 1. Binding protein with a strong affinity to the bleomycin family of antibiotics. Binds to CL990; an antimitotic-antibiotic compound. From Klebsiella pneumoniae.
   4129..4176    +  polyA_signal   HSV TK poly(A) signal: herpes simplex virus thymidine kinase polyadenylation signal (Cole and Stacy, 1985)
   4267..4283    -  polyA_signal   bGH poly(A) signal (fragment): bovine growth hormone polyadenylation signal
   4505..5093    +  rep_origin     ori: high-copy-number ColE1/pMB1/pBR322/pUC origin of replication
>Addgene plasmid #185686 | pPW3781 : CMVd3-ERmembrane-GST-HaloTag-KKMP | addgene full sequence | sequence record 366414 | Addgene NGS Result
CCCTGATTCTGTGGATAACCGTATTACCGCCATGCATTAGTTATTAATAGTAATCAATTACGGGGTCATT
AGTTCATAGCCCATATATGGAGTTCCGATGGGCGGTAGGCGTGTACGGTGGGAGGTCTATATAAGCAGAG
CTGGTTTAGTGAACCGTCAGATCCGCTAGCGCTACCGGTCGCCACCATGCCGGCCCGGCGGCTGCTGCTG
CTGCTGACGCTGCTGCTGCCCGGCCTCGGGATTTTTGGAAGTATGCTTAAGGACATGGCTACCATCATCC
TGAGCACCTTCCTGCTGATTGGCTGGGTGGCCTTCATCATCACCTATCCCCTGAGCATGCATGGAGGATC
TGGAGGCGGCGGGTCCGGCGGAATGTCCCCTATACTAGGTTATTGGAAAATTAAGGGCCTTGTGCAACCC
ACTCGACTTCTTTTGGAATATCTTGAAGAAAAATATGAAGAGCATTTGTATGAGCGCGATGAAGGTGATA
AATGGCGAAACAAAAAGTTTGAATTGGGTTTGGAGTTTCCCAATCTTCCTTATTATATTGATGGTGATGT
TAAATTAACACAGTCTATGGCCATCATACGTTATATAGCTGACAAGCACAACATGTTGGGTGGTTGTCCA
AAAGAGCGTGCAGAGATTTCAATGCTTGAAGGAGCGGTTTTGGATATTAGATACGGTGTTTCGAGAATTG
CATATAGTAAAGACTTTGAAACTCTCAAAGTTGATTTTCTTAGCAAGCTACCTGAAATGCTGAAAATGTT
CGAAGATCGTTTATGTCATAAAACATATTTAAATGGTGATCATGTAACCCATCCTGACTTCATGTTGTAT
GACGCTCTTGATGTTGTTTTATACATGGACCCAATGTGCCTGGATGCGTTCCCAAAATTAGTTTGTTTTA
AAAAACGTATTGAAGCTATCCCACAAATTGATAAGTACTTGAAATCCAGCAAGTATATAGCATGGCCTTT
GCAGGGCTGGCAAGCCACGTTTGGTGGTGGCGACCATCCTCCAAAAGGATCCATGGCAGAAATCGGTACT
GGCTTTCCATTCGACCCCCATTATGTGGAAGTCCTGGGCGAGCGCATGCACTACGTCGATGTTGGTCCGC
GCGATGGCACCCCTGTGCTGTTCCTGCACGGTAACCCGACCTCCTCCTACGTGTGGCGCAACATCATCCC
GCATGTTGCACCGACCCATCGCTGCATTGCTCCAGACCTGATCGGTATGGGCAAATCCGACAAACCAGAC
CTGGGTTATTTCTTCGACGACCACGTCCGCTTCATGGATGCCTTCATCGAAGCCCTGGGTCTGGAAGAGG
TCGTCCTGGTCATTCACGACTGGGGCTCCGCTCTGGGTTTCCACTGGGCCAAGCGCAATCCAGAGCGCGT
CAAAGGTATTGCATTTATGGAGTTCATCCGCCCTATCCCGACCTGGGACGAATGGCCAGAATTTGCCCGC
GAGACCTTCCAGGCCTTCCGCACCACCGACGTCGGCCGCAAGCTGATCATCGATCAGAACGTTTTTATCG
AGGGTACGCTGCCGATGGGTGTCGTCCGCCCGCTGACTGAAGTCGAGATGGACCATTACCGCGAGCCGTT
CCTGAATCCTGTTGACCGCGAGCCACTGTGGCGCTTCCCAAACGAGCTGCCAATCGCCGGTGAGCCAGCG
AACATCGTCGCGCTGGTCGAAGAATACATGGACTGGCTGCACCAGTCCCCTGTCCCGAAGCTGCTGTTCT
GGGGCACCCCAGGCGTTCTGATCCCACCGGCCGAAGCCGCTCGCCTGGCCAAAAGCCTGCCTAACTGCAA
GGCTGTGGACATCGGCCCGGGTCTGAATCTGCTGCAAGAAGACAACCCGGACCTGATCGGCAGCGAGATC
GCGCGCTGGCTGTCGACGCTCGAGATTTCCGGCAAAAAGATGCCATAAGATCCACCGGATCTAGATAACT
GATCATAATCAGCCATACCACATTTGTAGAGGTTTTACTTGCTTTAAAAAACCTCCCACACCTCCCCCTG
AACCTGAAACATAAAATGAATGCAATTGTTGTTGTTAACTTGTTTATTGCAGCTTATAATGGTTACAAAT
AAAGCAATAGCATCACAAATTTCACAAATAAAGCATTTTTTTCACTGCATTCTAGTTGTGGTTTGTCCAA
ACTCATCAATGTATCTTAACGCGTAAATTGTAAGCGTTAATATTTTGTTAAAATTCGCGTTAAATTTTTG
TTAAATCAGCTCATTTTTTAACCAATAGGCCGAAATCGGCAAAATCCCTTATAAATCAAAAGAATAGACC
GAGATAGGGT
[37 nt withheld, positions 2321-2357]
AAAGAACGTGGACTCCAACGTCAAAGG
[49 nt withheld, positions 2385-2433]
T
[91 nt withheld, positions 2435-2525]
G
[124 nt withheld, positions 2527-2650]
CAGGTGGCACTTTTCGGGGAAATGTGCGCGGAACCCCTATTTGTTTATTTTTCTAAATACATTCAAATAT
GTATCCGCTCATGAGACAATAACCCTGATAAATGCTTCAATAATATTGAAAAAGGAAGAGTCCTGAGGCG
GAAAGAACCAGCTGTGGAATGTGTGTCAGTTAGGGTGTGGAAAGTCCCCAGGCTCCCCAGCAGGCAGAAG
TATGCAAAGCATGCATCTCAATTAGTCAGCAACCATAGTCCCGCCCCTAACTCCGCCCATCCCGCCCCTA
ACTCCGCCCAGTTCCGCCCATTCTCCGCCCCATGGCTGACTAATTTTTTTTATTTATGCAGAGGCCGAGG
CCGCCTCGGCCTCTGAGCTATTCCAGAAGTAGTGAGGAGGCTTTTTTGGAGGCCTAGGCTTTTGCAAAGA
TCGATCAAGAGACAGGATGAGGATCGTTTCGCATGATTGAACAAGATGGATTGCACGCAGGTTCTCCGGC
CGCTTGGGTGGAGAGGCTATTCGGCTATGACTGGGCACAACAGACAATCGGCTGCTCTGATGCCGCCGTG
TTCCGGCTGTCAGCGCAGGGGCGCCCGGTTCTTTTTGTCAAGACCGACCTGTCCGGTGCCCTGAATGAAC
TGCAAGACGAGGCAGCGCGGCTATCGTGGCTGGCCACGACGGGCGTTCCTTGCGCAGCTGTGCTCGACGT
TGTCACTGAAGCGGGAAGGGACTGGCTGCTATTGGGCGAAGTGCCGGGGCAGGATCTCCTGTCATCTCAC
CTTGCTCCTGCCGAGAAAGTATCCATCATGGCTGATGCAATGCGGCGGCTGCATACGCTTGATCCGGCTA
CCTGCCCATTCGACCACCAAGCGAAACATCGCATCGAGCGAGCACGTACTCGGATGGAAGCCGGTCTTGT
CGATCAGGATGATCTGGACGAAGAGCATCAGGGGCTCGCGCCAGCCGAACTGTTCGCCAGGCTCAAGGCG
AGCATGCCCGACGGCGAGGATCTCGTCGTGACCCATGGCGATGCCTGCTTGCCGAATATCATGGTGGAAA
ATGGCCGCTTTTCTGGATTCATCGACTGTGGCCGGCTGGGTGTGGCGGACCGCTATCAGGACATAGCGTT
GGCTACCCGTGATATTGCTGAAGAGCTTGGCGGCGAATGGGCTGACCGCTTCCTCGTGCTTTACGGTATC
GCCGCTCCCGATTCGCAGCGCATCGCCTTCTATCGCCTTCTTGACGAGTTCTTCTGAGCGGGACTCTGGG
GTTCGAAATGACCGACCAAGCGACGCCCAACCTGCCATCACGAGATTTCGATTCCACCGCCGCCTTCTAT
GAAAGGTTGGGCTTCGGAATCGTTTTCCGGGACGCCGGCTGGATGATCCTCCAGCGCGGGGATCTCATGC
TGGAGTTCTTCGCCCACCCTAGGGGGAGGCTAACTGAAACACGGAAGGAGACAATACCGGAAGGAACCCG
CGCTATGACGGCAATAAAAAGACAGAATAAAACGCACGGTGTTGGGTCGTTTGTTCATAAACGCGGGGTT
CGGTCCCAGGGCTGGCACTCTGTCGATACCCCACCGAGACCCCATTGGGGCCAATACGCCCGCGTTTCTT
CCTTTTCCCCACCCCACCCCCCAAGTTCGGGTGAAGGCCCAGGGCTCGCAGCCAACGTCGGGGCGGCAGG
CCCTGCCATAGCCTCAGGTTACTCATATATACTTTAGATTGATTTAAAACTTCATTTTTAATTTAAAAGG
ATCTAGGTGAAGATCCTTTTTGATAATCTCATGACCAAAATCCCTTAACGTGAGTTTTCGTTCCACTGAG
CGTCAGACCCCGTAGAAAAGATCAAAGGATCTTCTTGAGATCCTTTTTTTCTGCGCGTAATCTGCTGCTT
GCAAACAAAAAAACCACCGCTACCAGCGGTGGTTTGTTTGCCGGATCAAGAGCTACCAACTCTTTTTCCG
AAGGTAACTGGCTTCAGCAGAGCGCAGATACCAAATACTGTTCTTCTAGTGTAGCCGTAGTTAGGCCACC
ACTTCAAGAACTCTGTAGCACCGCCTACATACCTCGCTCTGCTAATCCTGTTACCAGTGGCTGCTGCCAG
TGGCGATAAGTCGTGTCTTACCGGGTTGGACTCAAGACGATAGTTACCGGATAAGGCGCAGCGGTCGGGC
TGAACGGGGGGTTCGTGCACACAGCCCAGCTTGGAGCGAACGACCTACACCGAACTGAGATACCTACAGC
GTGAGCTATGAGAAAGCGCCACGCTTCCCGAAGGGAGAAAGGCGGACAGGTATCCGGTAAGCGGCAGGGT
CGGAACAGGAGAGCGCACGAGGGAGCTTCCAGGGGGAAACGCCTGGTATCTTTATAGTCCTGTCGGGTTT
CGCCACCTCTGACTTGAGCGTCGATTTTTGTGATGCTCGTCAGGGGGGCGGAGCCTATGGAAAAACGCCA
GCAACGCGGCCTTTTTACGGTTCCTGGCCTTTTGCTGGCCTTTTGCTCACATGTTCTTTCCTGCGTTATC
